>Addgene plasmid #12335 | pCSC-SP-PW (aka: pBOB) | depositor full sequence | sequence record 7280 | Author sequence
GACGGATCGGGAGATCTCCCGATCCCCTATGGTCGACTCTCAGTACAATCTGCTCTGATGCCGCATAGTT
AAGCCAGTATCTGCTCCCTGCTTGTGTGTTGGAGGTCGCTGAGTAGTGCGCGAGCAAAATTTAAGCTACA
ACAAGGCAAGGCTTGACCGACAATTGCATGAAGAATCTGCTTAGGGTTAGGCGTTTTGCGCTGCTTCGCG
ATGTACGGGCCAGATATACGCGTTGACATTGATTATTGACTAGTTATTAATAGTAATCAATTACGGGGTC
ATTAGTTCATAGCCCATATATGGAGTTCCGCGTTACATAACTTACGGTAAATGGCCCGCCTGGCTGACCG
CCCAACGACCCCCGCCCATTGACGTCAATAATGACGTATGTTCCCATAGTAACGCCAATAGGGACTTTCC
ATTGACGTCAATGGGTGGACTATTTACGGTAAACTGCCCACTTGGCAGTACATCAAGTGTATCATATGCC
AAGTACGCCCCCTATTGACGTCAATGACGGTAAATGGCCCGCCTGGCATTATGCCCAGTACATGACCTTA
TGGGACTTTCCTACTTGGCAGTACATCTACGTATTAGTCATCGCTATTACCATGGTGATGCGGTTTTGGC
AGTACATCAATGGGCGTGGATAGCGGTTTGACTCACGGGGATTTCCAAGTCTCCACCCCATTGACGTCAA
TGGGAGTTTGTTTTGGCACCAAAATCAACGGGACTTTCCAAAATGTCGTAACAACTCCGCCCCATTGACG
CAAATGGGCGGTAGGCGTGTACGGTGGGAGGTCTATATAAGCAGCGCGTTTTGCCTGTACTGGGTCTCTC
TGGTTAGACCAGATCTGAGCCTGGGAGCTCTCTGGCTAACTAGGGAACCCACTGCTTAAGCCTCAATAAA
GCTTGCCTTGAGTGCTTCAAGTAGTGTGTGCCCGTCTGTTGTGTGACTCTGGTAACTAGAGATCCCTCAG
ACCCTTTTAGTCAGTGTGGAAAATCTCTAGCAGTGGCGCCCGAACAGGGACCTGAAAGCGAAAGGGAAAC
CAGAGCTCTCTCGACGCAGGACTCGGCTTGCTGAAGCGCGCACGGCAAGAGGCGAGGGGCGGCGACTGGT
GAGTACGCCAAAAATTTTGACTAGCGGAGGCTAGAAGGAGAGAGATGGGTGCGAGAGCGTCAGTATTAAG
CGGGGGAGAATTAGATCGCGATGGGAAAAAATTCGGTTAAGGCCAGGGGGAAAGAAAAAATATAAATTAA
AACATATAGTATGGGCAAGCAGGGAGCTAGAACGATTCGCAGTTAATCCTGGCCTGTTAGAAACATCAGA
AGGCTGTAGACAAATACTGGGACAGCTACAACCATCCCTTCAGACAGGATCAGAAGAACTTAGATCATTA
TATAATACAGTAGCAACCCTCTATTGTGTGCATCAAAGGATAGAGATAAAAGACACCAAGGAAGCTTTAG
ACAAGATAGAGGAAGAGCAAAACAAAAGTAAGACCACCGCACAGCAAGCGGCCGCTGATCTTCAGACTTG
GAGGAGGAGATATGAGGGACAATTGGAGAAGTGAATTATATAAATATAAAGTAGTAAAAATTGAACCATT
AGGAGTAGCACCCACCAAGGCAAAGAGAAGAGTGGTGCAGAGAGAAAAAAGAGCAGTGGGAATAGGAGCT
TTGTTCCTTGGGTTCTTGGGAGCAGCAGGAAGCACTATGGGCGCAGCCTCAATGACGCTGACGGTACAGG
CCAGACAATTATTGTCTGGTATAGTGCAGCAGCAGAACAATTTGCTGAGGGCTATTGAGGCGCAACAGCA
TCTGTTGCAACTCACAGTCTGGGGCATCAAGCAGCTCCAAGCAAGAATCCTAGCTGTGGAAAGATACCTA
AAGGATCAACAGCTCCTAGGGATTTGGGGTTGCTCTGGAAAACTCATTTGCACCACTGCTGTGCCTTGGA
ATGCTAGTTGGAGTAATAAATCTCTGGAACAGATCTGGAATCACACGACCTGGATGGAGTGGGACAGAGA
AATTAACAATTACACAAGCTTAATACACTCCTTAATTGAAGAATCGCAAAACCAGCAAGAAAAGAATGAA
CAAGAATTATTGGAATTAGATAAATGGGCAAGTTTGTGGAATTGGTTTAACATAACAAATTGGCTGTGGT
ATATAAAATTATTCATAATGATAGTAGGAGGCTTGGTAGGTTTAAGAATAGTTTTTGCTGTACTTTCTAT
AGTGAATAGAGTTAGGCAGGGATATTCACCATTATCGTTTCAGACCCACCTCCCAATCCCGAGGGGACCC
GACAGGCCCGAAGGAATAGAAGAAGAAGGTGGAGAGAGAGACAGAGACAGATCCATTCGATTAGTGAACG
GATCAACTTTTAAAAGAAAAGGGGGGATTGGGGGGTACAGTGCAGGGGAAAGAATAGTAGACATAATAGC
AACAGACATACAAACTAAAGAATTACAAAAACAAATTACAAAAATTCAAAATTTTATCGATAAGCTTGGG
AGTTCCGCGTTACATAACTTACGGTAAATGGCCCGCCTGGCTGACCGCCCAACGACCCCCGCCCATTGAC
GTCAATAATGACGTATGTTCCCATAGTAACGCCAATAGGGACTTTCCATTGACGTCAATGGGTGGAGTAT
TTACGGTAAACTGCCCACTTGGCAGTACATCAAGTGTATCATATGCCAAGTACGCCCCCTATTGACGTCA
ATGACGGTAAATGGCCCGCCTGGCATTATGCCCAGTACATGACCTTATGGGACTTTCCTACTTGGCAGTA
CATCTACGTATTAGTCATCGCTATTACCATGGTGATGCGGTTTTGGCAGTACATCAATGGGCGTGGATAG
CGGTTTGACTCACGGGGATTTCCAAGTCTCCACCCCATTGACGTCAATGGGAGTTTGTTTTGGCACCAAA
ATCAACGGGACTTTCCAAAATGTCGTAACAACTCCGCCCCATTGACGCAAATGGGCGGTAGGCGTGTACG
GTGGGAGGTCTATATAAGCAGAGCTCGTTTAGTGAACCGTCAGATCGCCTGGAGACGCCATCCACGCTGT
TTTGACCTCCATAGAAGACACCGACTCTAGAGGATCCACCGGTGGCCGCCTGGGCCCGTTTGAGAATTCG
ATATCAAGCTTATCGATACCGTCGACCTCGAGTTTAAACCTGGAAAAACATGGAGCAATCACAAGTAGCA
ACACAGCAGCTACCAATGCTGCTTGTGCCTGGCTAGAAGCACAAGAGGAGGAGGAGGTGGGTTTTCCAGT
CACACCTCAGACAATCAACCTCTGGATTACAAAATTTGTGAAAGATTGACTGGTATTCTTAACTATGTTG
CTCCTTTTACGCTATGTGGATACGCTGCTTTAATGCCTTTGTATCATGCTATTGCTTCCCGTATGGCTTT
CATTTTCTCCTCCTTGTATAAATCCTGGTTGCTGTCTCTTTATGAGGAGTTGTGGCCCGTTGTCAGGCAA
CGTGGCGTGGTGTGCACTGTGTTTGCTGACGCAACCCCCACTGGTTGGGGCATTGCCACCACCTGTCAGC
TCCTTTCCGGGACTTTCGCTTTCCCCCTCCCTATTGCCACGGCGGAACTCATCGCCGCCTGCCTTGCCCG
CTGCTGGACAGGGGCTCGGCTGTTGGGCACTGACAATTCCGTGGTGTTGTCGGGGAAGCTGACGTCCTTT
CCATGGCTGCTCGCCTGTGTTGCCACCTGGATTCTGCGCGGGACGTCCTTCTGCTACGTCCCTTCGGCCC
TCAATCCAGCGGACCTTCCTTCCCGCGGCCTGCTGCCGGCTCTGCGGCCTCTTCCGCGTCTTCGCCTTCG
CCCTCAGACGAGTCGGATCTCCCTTTGGGCCGCCTCCCCGCCTGGAATTCGAGCTCGGTACCTTTAAGAC
CAATGACTTACAAGGCAGCTGTAGATCTTAGCCACTTTTTAAAAGAAAAGGGGGGACTGGAAGGGCTAAT
TCACTCCCAAAGAAGACAAGATATCCTTGATCTGTGGATCTACCACACACAAGGCTACTTCCCTGATTGA
CAGAACTACACACCAGGGCCAGGGGTCAGATATCCACTGACCTTTGGATGGTGCTACAAGCTAGTACCAG
TTGAGCCAGATAAGATAGAAGAGGCCAATAAAGGAGAGAACACCAGCTTGTTACACCCTGTGAGCCTGCA
TGGGATGGATGACCCGGAGAGAGAAGTGTTAGAGTGGAGGTTTGACAGCCGCCTAGCATTTCATCACGTG
GCCCGAGAGCTGCATCCGGACTGTACTGGGTCTCTCTGGTTAGACCAGATCTGAGCCTGGGAGCTCTCTG
GCTAACTAGGGAACCCACTGCTTAAGCCTCAATAAAGCTTGCCTTGAGTGCTTCAAGTAGTGTGTGCCCG
TCTGTTGTGTGACTCTGGTAACTAGAGATCCCTCAGACCCTTTTAGTCAGTGTGGAAAATCTCTAGCAGG
GCCGCTTTAAACCCGCTGATCAGCCTCGACTGTGCCTTCTAGTTGCCAGCCATCTGTTGTTTGCCCCTCC
CCCGTGCCTTCCTTGACCCTGGAAGGTGCCACTCCCACTGTCCTTTCCTAATAAAATGAGGAAATTGCAT
CGCATTGTCTGAGTAGGTGTCATTCTATTCTGGGGGGTGGGGTGGGGCAGGACAGCAAGGGGGAGGATTG
GGAAGACAATAGCAGGCATGCTGGGGATGCGGTGGGCTCTATGGCTTCTGAGGCGGAAAGAACCAGCTGG
GGCTCTAGGGGGTATCCCC
[124 nt withheld, positions 4780-4903]
C
[32 nt withheld, positions 4905-4936]
CA
[57 nt withheld, positions 4939-4995]
A
[49 nt withheld, positions 4997-5045]
CCTTTGACGTTGGAGTCCACGTTCTTT
[37 nt withheld, positions 5073-5109]
ACCCTATCTCGGTCTATTCTTTTGATTTATAAGGGATTTTGGGGATTTCGGCCTATTGGTTAAAAAATGA
GCTGATTTAACAAAAATTTAACGCGAATTAATTCTGTGGAATGTGTGTCAGTTAGGGTGTGGAAAGTCCC
CAGGCTCCCCAGGCAGGCAGAAGTATGCAAAGCATGCATCTCAATTAGTCAGCAACCAGGTGTGGAAAGT
CCCCAGGCTCCCCAGCAGGCAGAAGTATGCAAAGCATGCATCTCAATTAGTCAGCAACCATAGTCCCGCC
CCTAACTCCGCCCATCCCGCCCCTAACTCCGCCCAGTTCCGCCCATTCTCCGCCCCATGGCTGACTAATT
TTTTTTATTTATGCAGAGGCCGAGGCCGCCTCTGCCTCTGAGCTATTCCAGAAGTAGTGAGGAGGCTTTT
TTGGAGGCCTAGGCTTTTGCAAAAAGCTCCCGGGAGCTTGTATATCCATTTTCGGATCTGATCAGCACGT
GTTGACAATTAATCATCGGCATAGTATATCGGCATAGTATAATACGACAAGGTGAGGAACTAAACCATGG
CCAAGTTGACCAGTGCCGTTCCGGTGCTCACCGCGCGCGACGTCGCCGGAGCGGTCGAGTTCTGGACCGA
CCGGCTCGGGTTCTCCCGGGACTTCGTGGAGGACGACTTCGCCGGTGTGGTCCGGGACGACGTGACCCTG
TTCATCAGCGCGGTCCAGGACCAGGTGGTGCCGGACAACACCCTGGCCTGGGTGTGGGTGCGCGGCCTGG
ACGAGCTGTACGCCGAGTGGTCGGAGGTCGTGTCCACGAACTTCCGGGACGCCTCCGGGCCGGCCATGAC
CGAGATCGGCGAGCAGCCGTGGGGGCGGGAGTTCGCCCTGCGCGACCCGGCCGGCAACTGCGTGCACTTC
GTGGCCGAGGAGCAGGACTGACACGTGCTACGAGATTTCGATTCCACCGCCGCCTTCTATGAAAGGTTGG
GCTTCGGAATCGTTTTCCGGGACGCCGGCTGGATGATCCTCCAGCGCGGGGATCTCATGCTGGAGTTCTT
CGCCCACCCCAACTTGTTTATTGCAGCTTATAATGGTTACAAATAAAGCAATAGCATCACAAATTTCACA
AATAAAGCATTTTTTTCACTGCATTCTAGTTGTGGTTTGTCCAAACTCATCAATGTATCTTATCATGTCT
GTATACCGTCGACCTCTAGCTAGAGCTTGGCGTAATCATGGTCATAGCTGTTTCCTGTGTGAAATTGTTA
TCCGCTCACAATTCCACACAACATACGAGCCGGAAGCATAAAGTGTAAAGCCTGGGGTGCCTAATGAGTG
AGCTAACTCACATTAATTGCGTTGCGCTCACTGCCCGCTTTCCAGTCGGGAAACCTGTCGTGCCAGCTGC
ATTAATGAATCGGCCAACGCGCGGGGAGAGGCGGTTTGCGTATTGGGCGCTCTTCCGCTTCCTCGCTCAC
TGACTCGCTGCGCTCGGTCGTTCGGCTGCGGCGAGCGGTATCAGCTCACTCAAAGGCGGTAATACGGTTA
TCCACAGAATCAGGGGATAACGCAGGAAAGAACATGTGAGCAAAAGGCCAGCAAAAGGCCAGGAACCGTA
AAAAGGCCGCGTTGCTGGCGTTTTTCCATAGGCTCCGCCCCCCTGACGAGCATCACAAAAATCGACGCTC
AAGTCAGAGGTGGCGAAACCCGACAGGACTATAAAGATACCAGGCGTTTCCCCCTGGAAGCTCCCTCGTG
CGCTCTCCTGTTCCGACCCTGCCGCTTACCGGATACCTGTCCGCCTTTCTCCCTTCGGGAAGCGTGGCGC
TTTCTCAATGCTCACGCTGTAGGTATCTCAGTTCGGTGTAGGTCGTTCGCTCCAAGCTGGGCTGTGTGCA
CGAACCCCCCGTTCAGCCCGACCGCTGCGCCTTATCCGGTAACTATCGTCTTGAGTCCAACCCGGTAAGA
CACGACTTATCGCCACTGGCAGCAGCCACTGGTAACAGGATTAGCAGAGCGAGGTATGTAGGCGGTGCTA
CAGAGTTCTTGAAGTGGTGGCCTAACTACGGCTACACTAGAAGGACAGTATTTGGTATCTGCGCTCTGCT
GAAGCCAGTTACCTTCGGAAAAAGAGTTGGTAGCTCTTGATCCGGCAAACAAACCACCGCTGGTAGCGGT
GGTTTTTTTGTTTGCAAGCAGCAGATTACGCGCAGAAAAAAAGGATCTCAAGAAGATCCTTTGATCTTTT
CTACGGGGTCTGACGCTCAGTGGAACGAAAACTCACGTTAAGGGATTTTGGTCATGAGATTATCAAAAAG
GATCTTCACCTAGATCCTTTTAAATTAAAAATGAAGTTTTAAATCAATCTAAAGTATATATGAGTAAACT
TGGTCTGACAGTTACCAATGCTTAATCAGTGAGGCACCTATCTCAGCGATCTGTCTATTTCGTTCATCCA
TAGTTGCCTGACTCCCCGTCGTGTAGATAACTACGATACGGGAGGGCTTACCATCTGGCCCCAGTGCTGC
AATGATACCGCGAGACCCACGCTCACCGGCTCCAGATTTATCAGCAATAAACCAGCCAGCCGGAAGGGCC
GAGCGCAGAAGTGGTCCTGCAACTTTATCCGCCTCCATCCAGTCTATTAATTGTTGCCGGGAAGCTAGAG
TAAGTAGTTCGCCAGTTAATAGTTTGCGCAACGTTGTTGCCATTGCTACAGGCATCGTGGTGTCACGCTC
GTCGTTTGGTATGGCTTCATTCAGCTCCGGTTCCCAACGATCAAGGCGAGTTACATGATCCCCCATGTTG
TGCAAAAAAGCGGTTAGCTCCTTCGGTCCTCCGATCGTTGTCAGAAGTAAGTTGGCCGCAGTGTTATCAC
TCATGGTTATGGCAGCACTGCATAATTCTCTTACTGTCATGCCATCCGTAAGATGCTTTTCTGTGACTGG
TGAGTACTCAACCAAGTCATTCTGAGAATAGTGTATGCGGCGACCGAGTTGCTCTTGCCCGGCGTCAATA
CGGGATAATACCGCGCCACATAGCAGAACTTTAAAAGTGCTCATCATTGGAAAACGTTCTTCGGGGCGAA
AACTCTCAAGGATCTTACCGCTGTTGAGATCCAGTTCGATGTAACCCACTCGTGCACCCAACTGATCTTC
AGCATCTTTTACTTTCACCAGCGTTTCTGGGTGAGCAAAAACAGGAAGGCAAAATGCCGCAAAAAAGGGA
ATAAGGGCGACACGGAAATGTTGAATACTCATACTCTTCCTTTTTCAATATTATTGAAGCATTTATCAGG
GTTATTGTCTCATGAGCGGATACATATTTGAATGTATTTAGAAAAATAAACAAATAGGGGTTCCGCGCAC
ATTTCCCCGAAAAGTGCCACCTGACGTC
Features (pLannotate 1.2.2; 32 found; start..end, strand, type, name):
     36..80      -  misc_feature   bom (fragment): basis of mobility region from pBR322
    235..614     +  enhancer       CMV enhancer: human cytomegalovirus immediate early enhancer
    615..814     +  promoter       CMV promoter: human cytomegalovirus (CMV) immediate early promoter
    832..1012    +  LTR            5' LTR (truncated): truncated 5' long terminal repeat (LTR) from HIV-1
   1056..1181    +  misc_feature   HIV-1 Ψ: packaging signal of human immunodeficiency virus type 1
   1165..1528    +  CDS            HIV-1 gag (fragment): gag protein from human immunodeficiency virus 1; gag
   1623..1959    +  ncRNA          RRE: Accession: RF00036 - HIV Rev response element
   2284..2384    +  CDS            Rev (fragment): human immunodeficiency virus 1 (HIV-1) Rev protein; rev; enhances nuclear export of unspliced and incompletely spliced viral mRNAs
   2388..2505    +  misc_feature   cPPT/CTS: central polypurine tract and central termination sequence of HIV-1
   2528..2831    +  enhancer       CMV enhancer: human cytomegalovirus immediate early enhancer
   2832..3035    +  promoter       CMV promoter: human cytomegalovirus (CMV) immediate early promoter
   3144..3182    +  misc_feature   MCS (fragment): pBluescript multiple cloning site
   3181..3300    +  CDS            nef (fragment): NEF_HV1Z2 - Experimental evidence at protein level: Swiss-Prot protein existence level 1. Extracellular Nef protein targets CD4(+) T-lymphocytes for apoptosis by interacting with CXCR4 surface receptors. From Human immunodeficiency virus type 1 group M subtype D (isolate Z2/CDC-Z34) (HIV-1).
   3303..3891    +  misc_feature   WPRE: woodchuck hepatitis virus posttranscriptional regulatory element
   3908..3976    +  CDS            nef (fragment): NEF_HV1Z2 - Experimental evidence at protein level: Swiss-Prot protein existence level 1. Extracellular Nef protein targets CD4(+) T-lymphocytes for apoptosis by interacting with CXCR4 surface receptors. From Human immunodeficiency virus type 1 group M subtype D (isolate Z2/CDC-Z34) (HIV-1).
   3978..4290    +  LTR            3' LTR (fragment): 3' long terminal repeat (LTR) from HIV-1
   4298..4478    +  LTR            5' LTR (truncated): truncated 5' long terminal repeat (LTR) from HIV-1
   4510..4734    +  polyA_signal   bGH poly(A) signal: bovine growth hormone polyadenylation signal
   4738..4759    +  promoter       SV40 promoter (fragment): SV40 enhancer and early promoter
   4780..5208    +  rep_origin     f1 ori (sequence partly withheld): f1 bacteriophage origin of replication; arrow indicates direction of (+) strand synthesis
   5222..5552    +  promoter       SV40 promoter: SV40 enhancer and early promoter
   5600..5647    +  promoter       EM7 promoter: synthetic bacterial promoter&nbsp
   5666..6040    +  CDS            BleoR: antibiotic-binding protein; Sh ble from Streptoalloteichus hindustanus; confers resistance to bleomycin, phleomycin, and Zeocin™
   6050..6175    +  CDS            ble (fragment): BLE_KLEPN - Experimental evidence at protein level: Swiss-Prot protein existence level 1. Binding protein with a strong affinity to the bleomycin family of antibiotics. Binds to CL990; an antimitotic-antibiotic compound. From Klebsiella pneumoniae.
   6170..6291    +  polyA_signal   SV40 poly(A) signal: SV40 polyadenylation signal
   6364..6380    -  protein_bind   lac operator: The lac repressor binds to the lac operator to inhibit transcription in E. coli. This inhibition can be relieved by adding lactose or isopropyl-β-D-thiogalactopyranoside (IPTG). lac repressor encoded by lacI
   6388..6418    -  promoter       lac promoter: promoter for the E. coli lac operon
   6433..6454    -  protein_bind   CAP binding site: CAP binding activates transcription in the presence of cAMP. E. coli catabolite activator protein
   6467..6559    -  CDS            lacI (fragment): lac repressor; lacI; The lac repressor binds to the lac operator to inhibit transcription in E. coli. This inhibition can be relieved by adding lactose or isopropyl-β-D-thiogalactopyranoside (IPTG).
   6742..7330    -  rep_origin     ori: high-copy-number ColE1/pMB1/pBR322/pUC origin of replication
   7501..8361    -  CDS            AmpR: β-lactamase; bla; confers resistance to ampicillin, carbenicillin, and related antibiotics
   8362..8466    -  promoter       AmpR promoter: bla
