[The description below was written by a language model from this plasmid's Addgene catalogue record and pLannotate feature annotations shown in this document.]
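Description:
pCSC-SP-PW, also known as pBOB, is an empty HIV-1-based lentiviral transfer vector of about 8.5 kb intended for cloning a gene of interest and delivering it to mammalian cells. It carries no insert. In bacteria it is maintained as a high-copy plasmid through a ColE1/pUC-type origin and selected with ampicillin via the β-lactamase gene. An f1 origin and remnants of lac regulatory sequence are also present in the backbone.

The viral genome is transcribed from a chimeric 5' end in which a CMV enhancer/promoter replaces the upstream portion of a truncated 5' LTR, an arrangement that normally makes genomic RNA production in packaging cells independent of Tat. Downstream lie the Ψ packaging signal with a partial gag sequence, the Rev response element for nuclear export of unspliced vector RNA, and the cPPT/CTS, which improves nuclear import and transduction of non-dividing cells. The expression cassette consists of an internal CMV enhancer/promoter followed by a short multiple cloning site fragment where inserts are placed by restriction cloning, then a WPRE to enhance transcript stability and expression. The 3' LTR is annotated only as fragments, flanked by residual nef sequence. This is consistent with a deleted, self-inactivating design, though the record does not state that explicitly. A bGH polyadenylation signal follows.

Outside the viral region, an SV40 promoter/EM7 promoter pair drives a bleomycin/Zeocin resistance gene with an SV40 poly(A) signal. Because it lies beyond the LTRs, it would not be carried into transduced cells. The vector would be used with separate packaging and envelope plasmids to make particles for CMV-driven transgene expression.
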