Addgene plasmid #12335: pCSC-SP-PW (aka: pBOB)
Purpose: (Empty Backbone)
Depositing lab: Inder Verma. Depositing organization: Salk Institute for Biological Studies. Publication: Neprilysin regulates amyloid Beta peptide levels. Marr RA, Guan H, Rockenstein E, Kindy M, Gage FH, Verma I, Masliah E, Hersh LB. J Mol Neurosci. 2004 . 22(1-2):5-11. 10.1385/JMN:22:1-2:5 PubMed 14742905.
Backbone
  Vector backbone: pBOB
  Backbone size (bp): 8497
  Vector type: Mammalian Expression, Lentiviral
Growth in bacteria
  Bacterial resistance: Ampicillin, 100 μg/mL
  Growth temperature: 37°C
  Growth strain: Stbl3
  Copy number: High Copy
Gene/Insert
  Gene/Insert name: None
  Cloning method: Restriction Enzyme
  Sequencing primers: 5′ LNCX primer
Terms and licenses: Academic/Nonprofit Terms; Industry Terms: Not Available to Industry
How to cite: pCSC-SP-PW (aka: pBOB) was a gift from Inder Verma (Addgene plasmid # 12335)
