>Addgene plasmid #12335 | pCSC-SP-PW (aka: pBOB) | addgene partial sequence | sequence record 18932 | pBluescript
TGCAGTGAAAAAAATGCTTTATTTGTGAAATTTGTGATGCTATTGCTTTATTTGTAACCATTATAAGCTG
CAATAAACAAGTTGGGGTGGGCGAAGAACTCCAGCATGAGATCCCCGCGCTGGAGGATCATCCAGCCGGC
GTCCCGGAAAACGATTCCGAAGCCCAACCTTTCATAGAAGGCGGCGGTGGAATCGAAATCTCGTAGCACG
TGTCAGTCCTGCTCCTCGGCCACGAAGTGCACGCAGTTGCCGGCCGGGTCGCGCAGGGCGAACTCCCGCC
CCCACGGCTGCTCGCCGATCTCGGTCATGGCCGGCCCGGAGGCGTCCCGGAAGTTCGTGGACACGACCTC
CGACCACTCGGCGTACAGCTCGTCCAGGCCGCGCACCCACACCCAGGCCAGGGTGTTGTCCGGCACCACC
TGGTCCTGGACCGCGCTGATGAACAGGGTCACGTCGTCCCGGACCACACCGGCGAAGTCGTCCTCCACGA
AGTCCCGGGAGAACCCGAGCCGGTCGGTCCAGAACTCGACCGCTCCGGCGACGTCGCGCGCGGTGAGCAC
CGGAACGGCACTGGTCAACTTGGCCATGGTTTAGTTCCTCACCTTGTCGTATTATACTATGCCGATATAC
TATGCCGATGATTAATTGTCAACACGTGCTGATCAGATCCGAAAATGGATATACAAGCTCCCGGGAGCTT
TTTGCAAAAGCCTAGGCCTCCAAAAAAGCCTCCTCACTACTTCTGGAATAGCTCAGAGGCAGAGGGCGGC
CTCGGCCTCTGCATAAATAAAAAAAATTAGTCAGCCATGGGGGCGGAAAAATGG
