>Addgene plasmid #12335 | pCSC-SP-PW (aka: pBOB) | addgene partial sequence | sequence record 18933 | LNCX 5'-AGCTCGTTTAGTGAACCGTCAGATC-3'
CTGTTTTGACCTCCTAGAAGACACCGACTCTAGAGGATCCACCGGTGGCCGCCTGGGCCCGTTAACGTCT
CGAGTTTAAACCTGGAAAAACATGGAGCAATCACAAGTAGCAATACAGCAGCTACCAATGCTGATTGTGC
CTGGCTAGAAGCACAAGAGGAGGAGGAGGTGGGTTTTCCAGTCACACCTCAGACNATCAACCTCTGGATT
ACAAAATTTGTGAAAGATTGACTGGTATTCTTAACTATGTTGCTCCTTTTACGCTATGTGGATACGCTGC
TTTAATGCCTTTGTATCATGCTATTGCTTCCCGTATGGCTTTCATTTTCTCCTCCTTGTATAAATCCGGG
TTGCTGTCTCTT
